>Addgene plasmid #166235 | pSL2-DHFR-mCherry-loxP.dna | addgene full sequence | sequence record 329835 | Addgene NGS Result
GTAAAACGACGGCCAGTGAATTCGAGCTCGGTACCCATAACTTCGTATAGCATACATTATACGAAGTTAT
AAGCTTCGCCAGGCTGTAAATCCCGTGAGTCGTCCTCACAAATCATCAAGCAGGTGTCCTCAGGGAGACT
GCCTGACTGAGTTATGCTAATTCCTTTCTACTTTGGCGTGGTCACGGGCGCGCCGGATCCTTAATTAAGT
CTAGCATGTCATTCGATTTTCACCCCCCGCGTAGTTCCTGTGTGTCATTCGTTGTCGAGACAACTCTGTC
CCGCCCCGGTGCTGTTCCATATGCGTGACTTTCCCGCAATTTTTTCAGACTTTCAGGAAAGACAGGCTCC
GGAACGATCTCGTCCATGACTGGTAAATCCACGACACCGCAATGGCCCCCAGCACCTCTATCTCTCGTGC
CAGGGGACTAACGTTGTATGCGTCTGCGTCTTGTCTTTTTGCATTCGCTTTCCAAAAAAGAGAGCCATCC
GTTCCCCCGCACATTCAACGCCGCGAGTGCGGTTTTTGTCTTTTTTGAGTGGTAGGACGCTTTTCATGCG
CGAACTACGTGGACATTAAGTTCCATTCTCTTTTTCGACAGCACGAAACCTTGCATTCAAACCCGCCCGC
GGAAGATCCGATCTTGCTGCTGTTCGCAGTCCCAGTAGCGTCCTGTCGGCCGCGCCGTCTCTGTTGGTGG
GCAGCCGCTACACCTGTTATCTGACTGCCGTGCGCGAAAATGACGCCATTTTTGGGAAAATCGGGGAACT
TCATTCTTTAAAAGTATGCGGAGGTTTCCTTTTTCTTCTGTTCGTTTCTTTTTCTCGGGTTTGATAACCG
TGTTCGATGTAAGCACTTTCCGTCTCTCCTCCGTGCTTTGTTCGACATCGAGACCAGGTGTGCAGATCCT
TCGCTTGTCGATCCGGAGACGCGTGTCTCGTAGAACCTTTTCATTTTACCACACGGCAGTGCGGAGCACT
GCTCTGAGTGCAGCAGGGACGGGTGAAGTTTCGCTTTAGTAGTGCGTTTCTGCTCTACGGGGCGTTGTCG
TGTCTGGGAAGATGCAGAAACCGGTGTGTCTGGTCGTCGCGATGACCCCCAAGAGGGGCATCGGCATCAA
CAACGGCCTCCCGTGGCCCCACTTGACCACAGATTTCAAACACTTTCGTCGTGTGACAAAAACGACGCCC
GAAGAAGCCAGTCGCCTGAACGGGTGGCTTCCCAGGAAATTTGCAAAGACGGGCGACTCTGGACTTCCCT
CTCCATCAGTCGGCAAGAGATTCAACGCCGTTGTCATGGGACGGAAAAACTGGGAAAGCATGCCTCGAAA
GTTTAGACCCCTCGTGGACAGATTGAACATCGTCGTTTCCTCTTCCCTCAAAGAAGAAGACATTGCGGCG
GAGAAGCCTCAAGCTGAAGGCCAGCAGCGCGTCCGAGTCTGTGCTTCACTCCCAGCAGCTCTCAGCCTTC
TGGAGGAAGAGTACAAGGATTCTGTCGACCAGATTTTTGTCGTGGGAGGAGCGGGACTGTACGAGGCAGC
GCTGTCTCTGGGCGTTGCCTCTCACCTGTACATCACGCGTGTAGCCCGCGAGTTTCCGTGCGACGTTTTC
TTCCCTGCGTTCCCCGGAGATGACATTCTTTCAAACAAATCAACTGCTGCGCAGGCTGCAGCTCCTGCCG
AGTCTGTGTTCGTTCCCTTTTGTCCGGAGCTCGGAAGAGAGAAGGACAATGAAGCGACGTATCGACCCAT
CTTCATTTCCAAGACCTTCTCAGACAACGGGGTACCCTACGACTTTGTGGTTCTCGAGAAGAGAAGGAAG
ACTGACGACGCAGCCACTGCGGAACCGAGCAACGCAATGAGCTCCTTGACGTCCACGAGGGAGACAACTC
CCGTGCACGGGTTGCAGGCTCCTTCTTCGGCCGCAGCCATTGCCCCGGTGTTGGCGTGGATGGACGAAGA
AGACCGGAAAAAACGCGAGCAAAAGGAACTGATTCGGGCCGTTCCGCATGTTCACTTTAGAGGCCATGAA
GAATTCCAGTACCTTGATCTCATTGCCGACATTATTAACAATGGAAGGACAATGGATGACCGAACGGGCG
TTGGTGTCATCTCCAAATTCGGCTGCACTATGCGCTACTCGCTGGATCAGGCCTTTCCACTTCTCACCAC
AAAGCGTGTGTTCTGGAAAGGGGTCCTCGAAGAGTTGCTGTGGTTCATTCGCGGCGACACGAACGCAAAC
CATCTTTCTGAGAAGGGCGTGAAGATCTGGGACAAGAATGTGACACGCGAGTTCCTCGATTCGCGCAATC
TCCCCCACCGAGAGGTCGGAGACATCGGCCCGGGCTACGGCTTCCAGTGGAGACACTTCGGCGCGGCATA
CAAAGACATGCACACAGACTACACAGGGCAGGGCGTCGACCAGCTGAAGAATGTGATCCAGATGCTGAGA
ACGAATCCAACAGATCGTCGCATGCTCATGACTGCCTGGAATCCTGCAGCGCTGGACGAAATGGCGCTGC
CGCCTTGTCACTTGTTGTGCCAGTTCTACGTGAACGACCAGAAGGAGCTGTCGTGCATCATGTATCAGCG
GTCGTGCGATGTCGGCCTCGGCGTCCCCTTCAACATCGCTTCCTATTCGCTTTTGACGCTCATGGTTGCA
CACGTCTGCAACCTAAAACCTAAGGAGTTCATTCACTTCATGGGGAACACGCATGTCTACACGAACCATG
TCGAGGCTTTAAAAGAGCAGCTGCGGAGAGAACCGAGACCGTTCCCCATTGTGAACATCCTCAACAAGGA
ACGCATCAAGGAAATCGACGATTTCACCGCCGAGGATTTTGAGGTCGTGGGCTACGTCCCGCACGGACGA
ATCCAGATGGAGATGGCTGTCGGTGGAGGTGCTAGCATGGCCATCATCAAGGAGTTCATGCGCTTCAAGG
TGCACATGGAGGGCTCCGTGAACGGCCACGAGTTCGAGATCGAGGGCGAGGGCGAGGGCCGCCCCTACGA
GGGCACCCAGACCGCCAAGCTGAAGGTGACCAAGGGTGGCCCCCTGCCCTTCGCCTGGGACATCCTGTCC
CCTCAGTTCATGTACGGCTCCAAGGCCTACGTGAAGCACCCCGCCGACATCCCCGACTACTTGAAGCTGT
CCTTCCCCGAGGGCTTCAAGTGGGAGCGCGTGATGAACTTCGAGGACGGCGGCGTGGTGACCGTGACCCA
GGACTCCTCCCTGCAGGACGGCGAGTTCATCTACAAGGTGAAGCTGCGCGGCACCAACTTCCCCTCCGAC
GGCCCCGTAATGCAGAAGAAGACCATGGGCTGGGAGGCCTCCTCCGAGCGGATGTACCCCGAGGACGGCG
CCCTGAAGGGCGAGATCAAGCAGAGGCTGAAGCTGAAGGACGGCGGCCACTACGACGCTGAGGTCAAGAC
CACCTACAAGGCCAAGAAGCCCGTGCAGCTGCCCGGCGCCTACAACGTCAACATCAAGTTGGACATCACC
TCCCACAACGAGGACTACACCATCGTGGAACAGTACGAACGCGCCGAGGGCCGCCACTCCACCGGCGGCA
TGGACGAGCTGTACAAGTAAGCTGAGCATAACTTCGTATAGCATACATTATACGAAGTTATCGGAAATAC
AGAAGCTGCCCGTCTCTCGTTTTCCTCTCTTTTCGGAGGGATCAGGGAGAGTGCCTCGGGTCGGAGAGAG
CTGACGAGGGGGTGCCAGAGACCCCTGTGTCCTTTATCGAAGAAAAGGGATGACTCTTCATGTGGCATTT
CACACAGTCTCACCTCGCCTTGTTTTCTTTTTGTCAATCAGAACGAAAGCGAGTTGCGGGTGACGCAGAT
GTGCGTGTATCCACTCGTGAATGCGTTATCGTTCTGTATGCCGCTAGAGTGCTGGACTGTTGCTGTCTGC
CCACGACAGCAGACAACTTTCCTTCTATGCACTTGCAGGATGGTGCAGCGCAAACGACGGAGAGAAAGGA
GCACCCTCTCAGTTTCCCTACGATGTGCTGTCAGTTTCGACTCTTCACCGCGAACGATTGGCGATACGTC
TCTGTTGACTTGTTAGGCTCCGACCACGAAGCTCCCTTAACTAAATAAGCCGCGACACCTAAGTGTACAC
CATTTGCAGATCGATAATCTGCGACCGCTGAATCCGTCCAGATCAGTAAAACCGCACCACCTAAGTGTAA
ACCTTGTTTAGGTCGATAAAATGCTACCAACCCCCACCCACAATCGAGCCTTGAGCGTTTCTGCGCACGC
GTTGGCCTACGTGACTTGCTGATGCCTGCCTCTGGCCATTCATGCCAGTCAGTGCGCATAAAAATGTGGA
CACAGTCGGTTGACAAGTGTTCTGGCAGGCTACAGTGACACGGGGAAATCGTTTCTGAGAGAGCACCAAA
ACCTTTTAGCTGTCACCATCTTCTTCGCTTGCTACGTTGTCTGATTTGTCGTTTTTCCTCTCGGTGTGAA
GCGTTTTTCGTAACGTCAATCGACCCAGGACACTGCTTCCAGCTGTCTGTGCCGTCCTGTCGTGACCAGT
TTGTCGCCGCGACTTTATGAGCTTTTTCCTGTTGAGAAAGCGGTTCGGCGGCCGCCACGTGACATGCGGG
AGAAGAAAACGTGACCGAACAAATCAACTGGTGATCTAGAGTCGACCTGCAGGCATGCAAGCTTGGCGTA
ATCATGGTCATAGCTGTTTCCTGCCTATAGTGAGTCGTATTATGTGAAATTGTTATCCGCTCACAATTCC
ACACAACATACGAGCCGGAAGCATAAAGTGTAAAGCCTGGGGTGCCTAATGAGTGAGCTAACTCACATTA
ATTGCGTTGCGCTCACTGCCCGCTTTCCAGTCGGGAAACCTGTCGTGCCAGCTGCATTAATGAATCGGCC
AACGCGCGGGGAGAGGCGGTTTGCGTATTGGGCGCTCTTCCGCTTCCTCGCTCACTGACTCGCTGCGCTC
GGTCGTTCGGCTGCGGCGAGCGGTATCAGCTCACTCAAAGGCGGTAATACGGTTATCCACAGAATCAGGG
GATAACGCAGGAAAGAACATGTGAGCAAAAGGCCAGCAAAAGGCCAGGAACCGTAAAAAGGCCGCGTTGC
TGGCGTTTTTCCATAGGCTCCGCCCCCCTGACGAGCATCACAAAAATCGACGCTCAAGTCAGAGGTGGCG
AAACCCGACAGGACTATAAAGATACCAGGCGTTTCCCCCTGGAAGCTCCCTCGTGCGCTCTCCTGTTCCG
ACCCTGCCGCTTACCGGATACCTGTCCGCCTTTCTCCCTTCGGGAAGCGTGGCGCTTTCTCATAGCTCAC
GCTGTAGGTATCTCAGTTCGGTGTAGGTCGTTCGCTCCAAGCTGGGCTGTGTGCACGAACCCCCCGTTCA
GCCCGACCGCTGCGCCTTATCCGGTAACTATCGTCTTGAGTCCAACCCGGTAAGACACGACTTATCGCCA
CTGGCAGCAGCCACTGGTAACAGGATTAGCAGAGCGAGGTATGTAGGCGGTGCTACAGAGTTCTTGAAGT
GGTGGCCTAACTACGGCTACACTAGAAGAACAGTATTTGGTATCTGCGCTCTGCTGAAGCCAGTTACCTT
CGGAAAAAGAGTTGGTAGCTCTTGATCCGGCAAACAAACCACCGCTGGTAGCGGTGGTTTTTTTGTTTGC
AAGCAGCAGATTACGCGCAGAAAAAAAGGATCTCAAGAAGATCCTTTGATCTTTTCTACGGGGTCTGACG
CTCAGTGGAACGAAAACTCACGTTAAGGGATTTTGGTCATGAGATTATCAAAAAGGATCTTCACCTAGAT
CCTTTTAAATTAAAAATGAAGTTTTAAATCAATCTAAAGTATATATGAGTAAACTTGGTCTGACAGTTAC
CAATGCTTAATCAGTGAGGCACCTATCTCAGCGATCTGTCTATTTCGTTCATCCATAGTTGCCTGACTCC
CCGTCGTGTAGATAACTACGATACGGGAGGGCTTACCATCTGGCCCCAGTGCTGCAATGATACCGCGAGA
CCCACGCTCACCGGCTCCAGATTTATCAGCAATAAACCAGCCAGCCGGAAGGGCCGAGCGCAGAAGTGGT
CCTGCAACTTTATCCGCCTCCATCCAGTCTATTAATTGTTGCCGGGAAGCTAGAGTAAGTAGTTCGCCAG
TTAATAGTTTGCGCAACGTTGTTGCCATTGCTACAGGCATCGTGGTGTCACGCTCGTCGTTTGGTATGGC
TTCATTCAGCTCCGGTTCCCAACGATCAAGGCGAGTTACATGATCCCCCATGTTGTGCAAAAAAGCGGTT
AGCTCCTTCGGTCCTCCGATCGTTGTCAGAAGTAAGTTGGCCGCAGTGTTATCACTCATGGTTATGGCAG
CACTGCATAATTCTCTTACTGTCATGCCATCCGTAAGATGCTTTTCTGTGACTGGTGAGTACTCAACCAA
GTCATTCTGAGAATAGTGTATGCGGCGACCGAGTTGCTCTTGCCCGGCGTCAATACGGGATAATACCGCG
CCACATAGCAGAACTTTAAAAGTGCTCATCATTGGAAAACGTTCTTCGGGGCGAAAACTCTCAAGGATCT
TACCGCTGTTGAGATCCAGTTCGATGTAACCCACTCGTGCACCCAACTGATCTTCAGCATCTTTTACTTT
CACCAGCGTTTCTGGGTGAGCAAAAACAGGAAGGCAAAATGCCGCAAAAAAGGGAATAAGGGCGACACGG
AAATGTTGAATACTCATACTCTTCCTTTTTCAATATTATTGAAGCATTTATCAGGGTTATTGTCTCATGA
GCGGATACATATTTGAATGTATTTAGAAAAATAAACAAATAGGGGTTCCGCGCACATTTCCCCGAAAAGT
GCCACCTGACGTCTAAGAAACCATTATTATCATGACATTAACCTATAAAAATAGGCGTATCACGAGGCCC
TTTCGTCTCGCGCGTTTCGGTGATGACGGTGAAAACCTCTGACACATGCAGCTCCCGGAGACGGTCACAG
CTTGTCTGTAAGCGGATGCCGGGAGCAGACAAGCCCGTCAGGGCGCGTCAGCGGGTGTTGGCGGGTGTCG
GGGCTGGCTTAACTATGCGGCATCAGAGCAGATTGTACTGAGAGTGCACCATATGCGGTGTGAAATACCG
CACAGATGCGTAAGGAGAAAATACCGCATCAGGCGCCATTCGCCATTCAGGCTGCGCAACTGTTGGGAAG
GGCGATCGGTGCGGGCCTCTTCGCTATTACGCCAGCTGGCGAAAGGGGGATGTGCTGCAAGGCGATTAAG
TTGGGTAACGCCAGGGTTTTCCCAGTCACGACGTT
Features (pLannotate 1.2.2; 16 found; start..end, strand, type, name):
     37..70      +  protein_bind   loxP: Cre-mediated recombination occurs in the 8-bp core sequence (GCATACAT). Cre recombinase
   1062..2891    +  CDS            DRTS_TOXGO: Experimental evidence at protein level: Swiss-Prot protein existence level 1. Bifunctional enzyme. Involved in de novo dTMP biosynthesis. Key enzyme in folate metabolism. Catalyzes an essential reaction for de novo glycine and purine synthesis, DNA precursor synthesis, and for the conversion of dUMP to dTMP (By similarity). From Toxoplasma gondii.
   2906..3589    +  CDS            mCherry: monomeric derivative of DsRed fluorescent protein (Shaner et al., 2004) mammalian codon-optimized
   3598..3631    +  protein_bind   loxP: Cre-mediated recombination occurs in the 8-bp core sequence (GCATACAT). Cre recombinase
   4655..4684    +  misc_feature   MCS (fragment): pUC18/19 multiple cloning site
   4714..4732    -  promoter       T7 promoter: promoter for bacteriophage T7 RNA polymerase
   4740..4756    -  protein_bind   lac operator: The lac repressor binds to the lac operator to inhibit transcription in E. coli. This inhibition can be relieved by adding lactose or isopropyl-β-D-thiogalactopyranoside (IPTG). lac repressor encoded by lacI
   4764..4794    -  promoter       lac promoter: promoter for the E. coli lac operon
   4809..4830    -  protein_bind   CAP binding site: CAP binding activates transcription in the presence of cAMP. E. coli catabolite activator protein
   4843..4935    -  CDS            lacI (fragment): lac repressor; lacI; The lac repressor binds to the lac operator to inhibit transcription in E. coli. This inhibition can be relieved by adding lactose or isopropyl-β-D-thiogalactopyranoside (IPTG).
   5118..5706    -  rep_origin     ori: high-copy-number ColE1/pMB1/pBR322/pUC origin of replication
   5877..6737    -  CDS            AmpR: β-lactamase; bla; confers resistance to ampicillin, carbenicillin, and related antibiotics
   6738..6842    -  promoter       AmpR promoter: bla
   6937..6972    +  CDS            rop (fragment): Rop protein, which maintains plasmids at low copy number; rop
   7074..7173    +  misc_feature   bom (fragment): basis of mobility region from pBR322
   7179..21      -  CDS            lacZα (fragment) (across the origin): LacZα fragment of β-galactosidase; lacZ fragment
