[The description below was written by a language model from this plasmid's Addgene catalogue record and pLannotate feature annotations shown in this document.]
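Description:
pSL2-DHFR-mCherry-loxP is a high-copy pBluescript-based cloning plasmid of about 7.3 kb that carries a loxP-flanked ("floxed") cassette encoding DHFR fused to mCherry. It is propagated in E. coli through a ColE1/pUC-type origin and selected with ampicillin via the β-lactamase gene and its native promoter. The rest of the backbone consists of typical cloning-vector remnants: fragments of lacZα, lacI, rop and bom, a partial multiple cloning site, a T7 promoter, and the lac promoter, operator and CAP binding site.

The payload lies between two loxP sites in the same orientation. It contains an open reading frame matching the bifunctional dihydrofolate reductase–thymidylate synthase of Toxoplasma gondii, followed after a very short gap by the mCherry red fluorescent protein coding sequence, consistent with the recorded C-terminal fusion. DHFR-TS is widely used in a drug-resistant form as a pyrimethamine selection marker in Toxoplasma, but the record does not state whether this copy carries resistance mutations. Roughly 1 kb between the first loxP site and the start of the DHFR-TS sequence, and a similar stretch downstream of the second loxP site, are unannotated, so the promoter and 3′ regulatory elements that drive the fusion are not identified in the record.

Because the loxP sites are directly repeated, Cre recombinase would excise the whole DHFR-mCherry unit and leave a single loxP site behind. This arrangement suits use as a fluorescent, removable marker cassette, where loss of red fluorescence reports excision. Use in Toxoplasma genetics is plausible given the origin of the gene, but the record gives only the brief purpose statement and names no specific application or target organism.
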