Addgene plasmid #166235: pSL2-DHFR-mCherry-loxP.dna
Purpose: Floxed DHFR fused with mCherry
Depositing lab: David Sibley. Depositing organization: Washington University in Saint Louis.
Backbone
  Vector backbone: pBluescript
Growth in bacteria
  Bacterial resistance: Ampicillin, 100 μg/mL
  Growth temperature: 37°C
  Growth strain: DH5alpha
  Copy number: High Copy
Gene/Insert
  Gene/Insert name: mCherry
  Mutation: none
  Cloning method: Gibson Cloning
  Sequencing primers: 5′ Unknown
Terms and licenses: Academic/Nonprofit Terms; Industry Terms: Not Available to Industry
How to cite: pSL2-DHFR-mCherry-loxP.dna was a gift from David Sibley (Addgene plasmid # 166235 ; http://n2t.net/addgene:166235 ; RRID:Addgene_166235)
